Addgene plasmid #185537: CamKII-LGI1-pHluorin
Purpose: Expresses LGI1-pHluorin under the CamKII promoter
Depositing lab: Jaime de Juan-Sanz. Depositing organization: Institut du Cerveau et de la Moelle Epiniere, Hôpital Pitié Salpêtrière. Publication: Activity-driven synaptic translocation of LGI1 controls excitatory neurotransmission. Cuhadar U, Calzado-Reyes L, Pascual-Caro C, Aberra AS, Ritzau-Jost A, Aggarwal A, Ibata K, Podgorski K, Yuzaki M, Geis C, Hallerman S, Hoppa MB, de Juan-Sanz J. Cell Rep. 2024 May 28;43(5):114186. doi: 10.1016/j.celrep.2024.114186. Epub 2024 May 2. PubMed 38700985.
Backbone
  Vector backbone: CamKII
  Total vector size (bp): 11669
  Vector type: Mammalian Expression, Lentiviral
Growth in bacteria
  Bacterial resistance: Ampicillin, 100 μg/mL
  Growth temperature: 37°C
  Growth strain: NEB Stable
  Copy number: High Copy
Gene/Insert
  Gene/Insert name: LGI1 (alt name: Leucine-rich glioma-inactivated protein 1)
  Species: R. norvegicus (rat)
  Entrez Gene: Lgi1
  Promoter: CamKII
  Tag / fusion protein: pHluorin (C terminal on insert)
  Cloning method: Restriction Enzyme; 5′ cloning site BamHI (not destroyed); 3′ cloning site EcoRI (not destroyed)
  Sequencing primers: 5′ agtattgtgtatataaggc
Terms and licenses: Academic/Nonprofit Terms; Industry Terms: Not Available to Industry
Depositor comments: Please visit https://www.biorxiv.org/content/10.1101/2022.07.03.498586v2 for bioRxiv preprint.
How to cite: CamKII-LGI1-pHluorin was a gift from Jaime de Juan-Sanz (Addgene plasmid # 185537 ; http://n2t.net/addgene:185537 ; RRID:Addgene_185537)
