[The description below was written by a language model from this plasmid's Addgene catalogue record and pLannotate feature annotations shown in this document.]
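Description:
CamKII-LGI1-pHluorin is an approximately 11.7 kb HIV-1-based lentiviral transfer plasmid for mammalian expression, designed to express a pH-sensitive fluorescent fusion of rat LGI1 (leucine-rich glioma-inactivated protein 1) in neurons. It is propagated in E. coli through a high-copy ColE1/pUC-type origin with ampicillin selection (AmpR), and the backbone also carries an f1 origin. Outside the viral region sits an SV40/EM7-driven BleoR cassette with an SV40 poly(A) signal, which could confer Zeocin/bleomycin resistance in transfected cells or bacteria but would not be packaged into virus.

The viral genome is transcribed from a CMV enhancer/promoter fused to a truncated 5' LTR, a chimeric arrangement typical of Tat-independent vectors. This is followed by the Ψ packaging signal with a gag fragment, the RRE for Rev-dependent nuclear export, and the cPPT/CTS. The internal expression cassette uses the mouse CaMKIIα promoter, which favours expression in excitatory neurons. It drives the Lgi1 coding sequence, cloned between BamHI and EcoRI sites, with pHluorin joined to its C terminus; the feature table annotates this as the ecliptic variant. A WPRE downstream enhances transcript stability and expression, followed by a second truncated LTR and a bGH poly(A) signal.

Because pHluorin fluorescence is quenched in acidic compartments and rises at neutral extracellular pH, the fusion reports exposure of the secreted synaptic protein LGI1 at the cell surface. This fits the associated study of activity-driven synaptic translocation of LGI1. The plasmid can be used by direct transfection or for lentivirus production with separate packaging plasmids.
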