Features (pLannotate 1.2.2; 32 found; start..end, strand, type, name):
      1..589     -  rep_origin     ori: high-copy-number ColE1/pMB1/pBR322/pUC origin of replication
    760..1620    -  CDS            AmpR: β-lactamase; bla; confers resistance to ampicillin, carbenicillin, and related antibiotics
   1621..1725    -  promoter       AmpR promoter: bla
   1784..1836    -  misc_feature   bom (fragment): basis of mobility region from pBR322
   1991..2370    +  enhancer       CMV enhancer: human cytomegalovirus immediate early enhancer
   2371..2570    +  promoter       CMV promoter: human cytomegalovirus (CMV) immediate early promoter
   2588..2768    +  LTR            5' LTR (truncated): truncated 5' long terminal repeat (LTR) from HIV-1
   2815..2940    +  misc_feature   HIV-1 Ψ: packaging signal of human immunodeficiency virus type 1
   2924..3287    +  CDS            HIV-1 gag (fragment): gag protein from human immunodeficiency virus 1; gag
   3433..3666    +  misc_feature   RRE: The Rev response element (RRE) of HIV-1 allows for Rev-dependent mRNA export from the nucleus to the cytoplasm.
   4043..4143    +  CDS            Rev (fragment): human immunodeficiency virus 1 (HIV-1) Rev protein; rev; enhances nuclear export of unspliced and incompletely spliced viral mRNAs
   4193..4310    +  misc_feature   cPPT/CTS: central polypurine tract and central termination sequence of HIV-1
   4355..5643    +  promoter       CaMKII promoter: promoter for the mouse calcium/calmodulin-dependent kinase II α subunit
   5659..7329    +  CDS            Lgi1: LGI1_RAT - Experimental evidence at protein level: Swiss-Prot protein existence level 1. Plays a role in suppressing the production of MMP1/3 through the phosphatidylinositol 3-kinase/ERK pathway (By similarity). Regulates voltage-gated potassium channels assembled from KCNA1, KCNA4 and KCNAB1. It slows down channel inactivation by precluding channel closure mediated by the KCNAB1 subunit. Ligand for ADAM22 that positively regulates synaptic transmission mediated by AMPA-type glutamate receptors. From Rattus norvegicus (Rat).
   7369..8079    +  CDS            pHluorin, ecliptic: pHluorin, ecliptic is a multistate long stokes shift fluorescent protein published in 1998, derived from Aequorea victoria.
   8089..8113    +  misc_feature   MCS (fragment): pBluescript multiple cloning site
   8113..8701    +  misc_feature   WPRE: woodchuck hepatitis virus posttranscriptional regulatory element
   8638..9219    +  CDS            nef (fragment): NEF_HV1H2 - Experimental evidence at protein level: Swiss-Prot protein existence level 1. Extracellular Nef protein targets CD4(+) T-lymphocytes for apoptosis by interacting with CXCR4 surface receptors. From Human immunodeficiency virus type 1 group M subtype B (isolate HXB2) (HIV-1).
   9226..9406    +  LTR            5' LTR (truncated): truncated 5' long terminal repeat (LTR) from HIV-1
   9438..9662    +  polyA_signal   bGH poly(A) signal: bovine growth hormone polyadenylation signal
   9666..9687    +  promoter       SV40 promoter (fragment): SV40 enhancer and early promoter
   9708..10136   +  rep_origin     f1 ori (sequence partly withheld): f1 bacteriophage origin of replication; arrow indicates direction of (+) strand synthesis
  10150..10479   +  promoter       SV40 promoter: SV40 enhancer and early promoter
  10527..10574   +  promoter       EM7 promoter: synthetic bacterial promoter&nbsp
  10593..10967   +  CDS            BleoR: antibiotic-binding protein; Sh ble from Streptoalloteichus hindustanus; confers resistance to bleomycin, phleomycin, and Zeocin™
  10977..11102   +  CDS            ble (fragment): BLE_KLEPN - Experimental evidence at protein level: Swiss-Prot protein existence level 1. Binding protein with a strong affinity to the bleomycin family of antibiotics. Binds to CL990; an antimitotic-antibiotic compound. From Klebsiella pneumoniae.
  11097..11218   +  polyA_signal   SV40 poly(A) signal: SV40 polyadenylation signal
  11289..11311   -  protein_bind   lac operator (fragment): The lac repressor binds to the lac operator to inhibit transcription in E. coli. This inhibition can be relieved by adding lactose or isopropyl-β-D-thiogalactopyranoside (IPTG). lac repressor encoded by lacI
  11315..11345   -  promoter       lac promoter: promoter for the E. coli lac operon
  11360..11381   -  protein_bind   CAP binding site: CAP binding activates transcription in the presence of cAMP. E. coli catabolite activator protein
  11394..11486   -  CDS            lacI (fragment): lac repressor; lacI; The lac repressor binds to the lac operator to inhibit transcription in E. coli. This inhibition can be relieved by adding lactose or isopropyl-β-D-thiogalactopyranoside (IPTG).
  11488..11621   -  rep_origin     RSF ori (fragment): Plasmids containing the RSF 1030 origin of replication can be propagated in E. coli cells that contain additional plasmids with compatible origins.
>Addgene plasmid #185537 | CamKII-LGI1-pHluorin | addgene full sequence | sequence record 369429 | Addgene NGS Result
TTTCCATAGGCTCCGCCCCCCTGACGAGCATCACAAAAATCGACGCTCAAGTCAGAGGTGGCGAAACCCG
ACAGGACTATAAAGATACCAGGCGTTTCCCCCTGGAAGCTCCCTCGTGCGCTCTCCTGTTCCGACCCTGC
CGCTTACCGGATACCTGTCCGCCTTTCTCCCTTCGGGAAGCGTGGCGCTTTCTCATAGCTCACGCTGTAG
GTATCTCAGTTCGGTGTAGGTCGTTCGCTCCAAGCTGGGCTGTGTGCACGAACCCCCCGTTCAGCCCGAC
CGCTGCGCCTTATCCGGTAACTATCGTCTTGAGTCCAACCCGGTAAGACACGACTTATCGCCACTGGCAG
CAGCCACTGGTAACAGGATTAGCAGAGCGAGGTATGTAGGCGGTGCTACAGAGTTCTTGAAGTGGTGGCC
TAACTACGGCTACACTAGAAGAACAGTATTTGGTATCTGCGCTCTGCTGAAGCCAGTTACCTTCGGAAAA
AGAGTTGGTAGCTCTTGATCCGGCAAACAAACCACCGCTGGTAGCGGTGGTTTTTTTGTTTGCAAGCAGC
AGATTACGCGCAGAAAAAAAGGATCTCAAGAAGATCCTTTGATCTTTTCTACGGGGTCTGACGCTCAGTG
GAACGAAAACTCACGTTAAGGGATTTTGGTCATGAGATTATCAAAAAGGATCTTCACCTAGATCCTTTTA
AATTAAAAATGAAGTTTTAAATCAATCTAAAGTATATATGAGTAAACTTGGTCTGACAGTTACCAATGCT
TAATCAGTGAGGCACCTATCTCAGCGATCTGTCTATTTCGTTCATCCATAGTTGCCTGACTCCCCGTCGT
GTAGATAACTACGATACGGGAGGGCTTACCATCTGGCCCCAGTGCTGCAATGATACCGCGAGACCCACGC
TCACCGGCTCCAGATTTATCAGCAATAAACCAGCCAGCCGGAAGGGCCGAGCGCAGAAGTGGTCCTGCAA
CTTTATCCGCCTCCATCCAGTCTATTAATTGTTGCCGGGAAGCTAGAGTAAGTAGTTCGCCAGTTAATAG
TTTGCGCAACGTTGTTGCCATTGCTACAGGCATCGTGGTGTCACGCTCGTCGTTTGGTATGGCTTCATTC
AGCTCCGGTTCCCAACGATCAAGGCGAGTTACATGATCCCCCATGTTGTGCAAAAAAGCGGTTAGCTCCT
TCGGTCCTCCGATCGTTGTCAGAAGTAAGTTGGCCGCAGTGTTATCACTCATGGTTATGGCAGCACTGCA
TAATTCTCTTACTGTCATGCCATCCGTAAGATGCTTTTCTGTGACTGGTGAGTACTCAACCAAGTCATTC
TGAGAATAGTGTATGCGGCGACCGAGTTGCTCTTGCCCGGCGTCAATACGGGATAATACCGCGCCACATA
GCAGAACTTTAAAAGTGCTCATCATTGGAAAACGTTCTTCGGGGCGAAAACTCTCAAGGATCTTACCGCT
GTTGAGATCCAGTTCGATGTAACCCACTCGTGCACCCAACTGATCTTCAGCATCTTTTACTTTCACCAGC
GTTTCTGGGTGAGCAAAAACAGGAAGGCAAAATGCCGCAAAAAAGGGAATAAGGGCGACACGGAAATGTT
GAATACTCATACTCTTCCTTTTTCAATATTATTGAAGCATTTATCAGGGTTATTGTCTCATGAGCGGATA
CATATTTGAATGTATTTAGAAAAATAAACAAATAGGGGTTCCGCGCACATTTCCCCGAAAAGTGCCACCT
GACGTCGACGGATCGGGAGATCTCCCGATCCCCTATGGTGCACTCTCAGTACAATCTGCTCTGATGCCGC
ATAGTTAAGCCAGTATCTGCTCCCTGCTTGTGTGTTGGAGGTCGCTGAGTAGTGCGCGAGCAAAATTTAA
GCTACAACAAGGCAAGGCTTGACCGACAATTGCATGAAGAATCTGCTTAGGGTTAGGCGTTTTGCGCTGC
TTCGCGATGTACGGGCCAGATATACGCGTTGACATTGATTATTGACTAGTTATTAATAGTAATCAATTAC
GGGGTCATTAGTTCATAGCCCATATATGGAGTTCCGCGTTACATAACTTACGGTAAATGGCCCGCCTGGC
TGACCGCCCAACGACCCCCGCCCATTGACGTCAATAATGACGTATGTTCCCATAGTAACGCCAATAGGGA
CTTTCCATTGACGTCAATGGGTGGAGTATTTACGGTAAACTGCCCACTTGGCAGTACATCAAGTGTATCA
TATGCCAAGTACGCCCCCTATTGACGTCAATGACGGTAAATGGCCCGCCTGGCATTATGCCCAGTACATG
ACCTTATGGGACTTTCCTACTTGGCAGTACATCTACGTATTAGTCATCGCTATTACCATGGTGATGCGGT
TTTGGCAGTACATCAATGGGCGTGGATAGCGGTTTGACTCACGGGGATTTCCAAGTCTCCACCCCATTGA
CGTCAATGGGAGTTTGTTTTGGCACCAAAATCAACGGGACTTTCCAAAATGTCGTAACAACTCCGCCCCA
TTGACGCAAATGGGCGGTAGGCGTGTACGGTGGGAGGTCTATATAAGCAGCGCGTTTTGCCTGTACTGGG
TCTCTCTGGTTAGACCAGATCTGAGCCTGGGAGCTCTCTGGCTAACTAGGGAACCCACTGCTTAAGCCTC
AATAAAGCTTGCCTTGAGTGCTTCAAGTAGTGTGTGCCCGTCTGTTGTGTGACTCTGGTAACTAGAGATC
CCTCAGACCCTTTTAGTCAGTGTGGAAAATCTCTAGCAGTGGCGCCCGAACAGGGACTTGAAAGCGAAAG
GGAAACCAGAGGAGCTCTCTCGACGCAGGACTCGGCTTGCTGAAGCGCGCACGGCAAGAGGCGAGGGGCG
GCGACTGGTGAGTACGCCAAAAATTTTGACTAGCGGAGGCTAGAAGGAGAGAGATGGGTGCGAGAGCGTC
AGTATTAAGCGGGGGAGAATTAGATCGCGATGGGAAAAAATTCGGTTAAGGCCAGGGGGAAAGAAAAAAT
ATAAATTAAAACATATAGTATGGGCAAGCAGGGAGCTAGAACGATTCGCAGTTAATCCTGGCCTGTTAGA
AACATCAGAAGGCTGTAGACAAATACTGGGACAGCTACAACCATCCCTTCAGACAGGATCAGAAGAACTT
AGATCATTATATAATACAGTAGCAACCCTCTATTGTGTGCATCAAAGGATAGAGATAAAAGACACCAAGG
AAGCTTTAGACAAGATAGAGGAAGAGCAAAACAAAAGTAAGACCACCGCACAGCAAGCGGCCGCTGATCT
TCAGACCTGGAGGAGGAGATATGAGGGACAATTGGAGAAGTGAATTATATAAATATAAAGTAGTAAAAAT
TGAACCATTAGGAGTAGCACCCACCAAGGCAAAGAGAAGAGTGGTGCAGAGAGAAAAAAGAGCAGTGGGA
ATAGGAGCTTTGTTCCTTGGGTTCTTGGGAGCAGCAGGAAGCACTATGGGCGCAGCGTCAATGACGCTGA
CGGTACAGGCCAGACAATTATTGTCTGGTATAGTGCAGCAGCAGAACAATTTGCTGAGGGCTATTGAGGC
GCAACAGCATCTGTTGCAACTCACAGTCTGGGGCATCAAGCAGCTCCAGGCAAGAATCCTGGCTGTGGAA
AGATACCTAAAGGATCAACAGCTCCTGGGGATTTGGGGTTGCTCTGGAAAACTCATTTGCACCACTGCTG
TGCCTTGGAATGCTAGTTGGAGTAATAAATCTCTGGAACAGATTTGGAATCACACGACCTGGATGGAGTG
GGACAGAGAAATTAACAATTACACAAGCTTAATACACTCCTTAATTGAAGAATCGCAAAACCAGCAAGAA
AAGAATGAACAAGAATTATTGGAATTAGATAAATGGGCAAGTTTGTGGAATTGGTTTAACATAACAAATT
GGCTGTGGTATATAAAATTATTCATAATGATAGTAGGAGGCTTGGTAGGTTTAAGAATAGTTTTTGCTGT
ACTTTCTATAGTGAATAGAGTTAGGCAGGGATATTCACCATTATCGTTTCAGACCCACCTCCCAACCCCG
AGGGGACCCGACAGGCCCGAAGGAATAGAAGAAGAAGGTGGAGAGAGAGACAGAGACAGATCCATTCGAT
TAGTGAACGGATCGGCACTGCGTGCGCCAATTCTGCAGACAAATGGCAGTATTCATCCACAATTTTAAAA
GAAAAGGGGGGATTGGGGGGTACAGTGCAGGGGAAAGAATAGTAGACATAATAGCAACAGACATACAAAC
TAAAGAATTACAAAAACAAATTACAAAAATTCAAAATTTTCGGGTTTATTACAGGGACAGCAGAGATCCA
GTTTGGTTAATTAACATTATGGCCTTAGGTCACTTCATCTCCATGGGGTTCTTCTTCTGATTTTCTAGAA
AATGAGATGGGGGTGCAGAGAGCTTCCTCAGTGACCTGCCCAGGGTCACATCAGAAATGTCAGAGCTAGA
ACTTGAACTCAGATTACTAATCTTAAATTCCATGCCTTGGGGGCATGCAAGTACGATATACAGAAGGAGT
GAACTCATTAGGGCAGATGACCAATGAGTTTAGGAAAGAAGAGTCCAGGGCAGGGTACATCTACACCACC
CGCCCAGCCCTGGGTGAGTCCAGCCACGTTCACCTCATTATAGTTGCCTCTCTCCAGTCCTACCTTGACG
GGAAGCACAAGCAGAAACTGGGACAGGAGCCCCAGGAGACCAAATCTTCATGGTCCCTCTGGGAGGATGG
GTGGGGAGAGCTGTGGCAGAGGCCTCAGGAGGGGCCCTGCTGCTCAGTGGTGACAGATAGGGGTGAGAAA
GCAGACAGAGTCATTCCGTCAGCATTCTGGGTCTGTTTGGTACTTCTTCTCACGCTAAGGTGGCGGTGTG
ATATGCACAATGGCTAAAAAGCAGGGAGAGCTGGAAAGAAACAAGGACAGAGACAGAGGCCAAGTCAACC
AGACCAATTCCCAGAGGAAGCAAAGAAACCATTACAGAGACTACAAGGGGGAAGGGAAGGAGAGATGAAT
TAGCTTCCCCTGTAAACCTTAGAACCCAGCTGTTGCCAGGGCAACGGGGCAATACCTGTCTCTTCAGAGG
AGATGAAGTTGCCAGGGTAACTACATCCTGTCTTTCTCAAGGACCATCCCAGAATGTGGCACCCACTAGC
CGTTACCATAGCAACTGCCTCTTTGCCCCACTTAATCCCATCCCGTCTGTTAAAAGGGCCCTATAGTTGG
AGGTGGGGGAGGTAGGAAGAGCGATGATCACTTGTGGACTAAGTTTGTTCGCATCCCCTTCTCCAACCCC
CTCAGTACATCACCCTGGGGGAACAGGGTCCACTTGCTCCTGGGCCCACACAGTCCTGCAGTATTGTGTA
TATAAGGCCAGGGCAAAGAGGAGCAGGTTTTAAAGTGAAAGGCAGGCAGGTGTTGGGGAGGCAGTTACCG
GGGCAACGGGAACAGGGCGTTTCGGAGGTGGTTGCCATGGGGACCTGGATGCTGACGAAGGCTCGCGAGG
CTGTGAGCAGCCACAGTGCCCTGCTCAGAAGCCCCAAGCTCGTCAGTCAAGCCGGTTCTCCGTTTGCACT
CAGGAGCACGGGCAGGCGAGTGGCCCCTAGTTCTGGGGGCAGCGGGGGATCCGCCACCATGGAAAGCGAG
AGCATCAGAAGGATGGGCAACGCTTGCATCCCTCTGAAGAGGATCGCCTACTTCCTGTGCCTGTTCAGCG
TGGTGCTGCTGACCGAGGGAAAGAAGCCTGCCAAGCCTAAGTGCCCTGCCGTGTGCACCTGTAGCAAGGA
TAACGCCCTGTGCGAGAACGCCCGCAGCATCCCTAGAACAGTGCCTCCAGACGTGATCAGCCTGAGCTTT
GTGCGGAGCGGCTTCACCGAGATCAGCGAGGGATCTTTCCTGTTCACCCCTAGCCTGCAGCTGCTGCTGT
TCACCAGCAACAGCTTCGACGTGATCTCCGACGACGCCTTCATCGGCCTGCCTCACCTGGAATACCTGTT
CATCGAGAACAACAACATCAAGAGCATCTCCAGGCACACCTTCAGGGGCCTGAAGTCCCTGATCCACCTG
AGCCTGGCCAACAACAACCTGCAGACCCTGCCTAAGGACATCTTCAAAGGCCTGGACAGCCTGACCAACG
TGGACCTGAGAGGCAACTCCTTCAACTGCGACTGCAAGCTGAAGTGGCTGGTGGAATGGCTGGGCCACAC
AAACGCTACCGTCGAGGACATCTACTGCGAGGGACCTCCAGAGTACAAGAAGCGGAAGATCAACTCTCTG
AGCCCCAAGGACTTCGACTGCATCATCACCGAGTTCGCCAAGAGCCAGGACCTGCCTTACCAGAGCCTGA
GCATCGACACCTTCTCTTACCTGAACGACGAGTACGTCGTGATCGCCCAGCCTTTTACCGGCAAGTGCAT
CTTCCTGGAATGGGACCACGTGGAAAAGACCTTCCGGAACTACGACAACATCACCGGCACCAGCACCGTC
GTGTGCAAGCCTATCGTGATCGACACCCAGCTGTACGTGATCGTGGCTCAGCTGTTCGGCGGCAGCCACA
TCTACAAGAGAGATGGCTTCGCCAACAAGTTCATCAAGATCCAGGACATCGAGGTGCTGAAGATCAGAAA
GCCCAACGACATCGAGACATTCAAGATCGAGGATAACTGGTACTTCGTGGTGGCCGACAGCAGCAAGGCC
GGCTTCACAACAATCTACAAGTGGAACGGCAACGGCTTCTACAGCCACCAGTCTCTGCACGCCTGGTACA
GAGACACCGACGTCGAGTACCTGGAAATCGCCAGGCCTCCTCTGACACTGAGAACCCCTCACCTGATCCT
GAGCAGCTCTAGCCAGAGGCCTGTGATCTACCAGTGGTCCAAGGCCACACAGCTGTTCATCAACCAGACA
GACATCCCCAACATGGAAGATGTGTACGCCGTGAAGCACTTCAGCGTGAAGGGCGACGTGTACATCTGCC
TGACCAGATTCATCGGCGACAGCAAAGTGATGAAGTGGGGCGGCAGCAGCTTTCAGGACATCCAGAGGAT
GCCTAGCAGGGGCAGCATGGTGTTTCAGCCCCTGCAGATCAACAACTACCAGTACGCCATCCTGGGCAGC
GACTACAGCTTCACCCAGGTGTACAATTGGGACGCCGAGAAGGCCAAGTTCGTGAAGTTCCAAGAGCTGA
ACGTGCAGGCCCCTAGATCTTTCACCCACGTGTCAATCAACAAGCGGAACTTCCTGTTCGCCAGCAGCTT
CAAGGGCAACACCCAGATCTACAAGCACGTCATCGTGGATCTGAGCGCCAGCGGCTCTACTAGTGGTGGA
TCTGGTGGAACCGGCGGCTCCAAAGGCGAGGAACTGTTTACAGGCGTGGTGCCTATCCTGGTCGAGCTGG
ATGGGGATGTGAACGGCCACAAGTTCTCCGTGTCTGGCGAAGGCGAAGGGGACGCCACATACGGAAAGCT
GACCCTGAAGTTCATCTGCACCACCGGCAAGCTGCCTGTGCCTTGGCCTACACTGGTCACCACACTGACA
TACGGCGTGCAGTGCTTCAGCAGATACCCCGACCATATGAAGAGGCACGACTTCTTCAAGAGCGCCATGC
CTGAGGGCTACGTGCAAGAGAGGACCATCTTCTTTAAGGACGACGGCAACTACAAGACCAGGGCCGAAGT
GAAGTTCGAGGGCGACACCCTGGTCAACAGGATCGAGCTGAAGGGAATCGACTTCAAAGAGGACGGCAAC
ATCCTGGGACACAAGTTGGAGTACAACTACAACGATCACCAGGTCTACATCATGGCCGATAAGCAGAAGA
ACGGCATCAAGGCCAACTTCAAGATCCGGCACAACATCGAGGACGGCGGAGTGCAGCTGGCCGATCACTA
TCAGCAGAACACCCCTATCGGCGACGGACCTGTGCTGCTGCCTGATAACCACTACCTGTTTACCACCAGC
ACACTGAGCAAGGACCCCAACGAGAAGAGGGACCACATGGTGCTGTTGGAGTTCGTGACAGCCGCCGGAA
TCACACACGGAATGGACGAGCTGTACAAATGAGATATCGAATTCGATATCAAGCTTATCGATAATCAACC
TCTGGATTACAAAATTTGTGAAAGATTGACTGGTATTCTTAACTATGTTGCTCCTTTTACGCTATGTGGA
TACGCTGCTTTAATGCCTTTGTATCATGCTATTGCTTCCCGTATGGCTTTCATTTTCTCCTCCTTGTATA
AATCCTGGTTGCTGTCTCTTTATGAGGAGTTGTGGCCCGTTGTCAGGCAACGTGGCGTGGTGTGCACTGT
GTTTGCTGACGCAACCCCCACTGGTTGGGGCATTGCCACCACCTGTCAGCTCCTTTCCGGGACTTTCGCT
TTCCCCCTCCCTATTGCCACGGCGGAACTCATCGCCGCCTGCCTTGCCCGCTGCTGGACAGGGGCTCGGC
TGTTGGGCACTGACAATTCCGTGGTGTTGTCGGGGAAATCATCGTCCTTTCCTTGGCTGCTCGCCTGTGT
TGCCACCTGGATTCTGCGCGGGACGTCCTTCTGCTACGTCCCTTCGGCCCTCAATCCAGCGGACCTTCCT
TCCCGCGGCCTGCTGCCGGCTCTGCGGCCTCTTCCGCGTCTTCGCCTTCGCCCTCAGACGAGTCGGATCT
CCCTTTGGGCCGCCTCCCCGCATCGATACCGTCGACCTCGAGACCTAGAAAAACATGGAGCAATCACAAG
TAGCAATACAGCAGCTACCAATGCTGATTGTGCCTGGCTAGAAGCACAAGAGGAGGAGGAGGTGGGTTTT
CCAGTCACACCTCAGGTACCTTTAAGACCAATGACTTACAAGGCAGCTGTAGATCTTAGCCACTTTTTAA
AAGAAAAGGGGGGACTGGAAGGGCTAATTCACTCCCAACGAAGACAAGATATCCTTGATCTGTGGATCTA
CCACACACAAGGCTACTTCCCTGATTGGCAGAACTACACACCAGGGCCAGGGATCAGATATCCACTGACC
TTTGGATGGTGCTACAAGCTAGTACCAGTTGAGCAAGAGAAGGTAGAAGAAGCCAATGAAGGAGAGAACA
CCCGCTTGTTACACCCTGTGAGCCTGCATGGGATGGATGACCCGGAGAGAGAAGTATTAGAGTGGAGGTT
TGACAGCCGCCTAGCATTTCATCACATGGCCCGAGAGCTGCATCCGGACTGTACTGGGTCTCTCTGGTTA
GACCAGATCTGAGCCTGGGAGCTCTCTGGCTAACTAGGGAACCCACTGCTTAAGCCTCAATAAAGCTTGC
CTTGAGTGCTTCAAGTAGTGTGTGCCCGTCTGTTGTGTGACTCTGGTAACTAGAGATCCCTCAGACCCTT
TTAGTCAGTGTGGAAAATCTCTAGCAGGGCCCGTTTAAACCCGCTGATCAGCCTCGACTGTGCCTTCTAG
TTGCCAGCCATCTGTTGTTTGCCCCTCCCCCGTGCCTTCCTTGACCCTGGAAGGTGCCACTCCCACTGTC
CTTTCCTAATAAAATGAGGAAATTGCATCGCATTGTCTGAGTAGGTGTCATTCTATTCTGGGGGGTGGGG
TGGGGCAGGACAGCAAGGGGGAGGATTGGGAAGACAATAGCAGGCATGCTGGGGATGCGGTGGGCTCTAT
GGCTTCTGAGGCGGAAAGAACCAGCTGGGGCTCTAGGGGGTATCCCC
[124 nt withheld, positions 9708-9831]
C
[91 nt withheld, positions 9833-9923]
A
[49 nt withheld, positions 9925-9973]
CCTTTGACGTTGGAGTCCACGTTCTTT
[37 nt withheld, positions 10001-10037]
ACCCTATCTCGGTCTATTCTTTTGATTTATAAGGGATTTTGCCGATTTCGGCCTATTGGTTAAAAAATGA
GCTGATTTAACAAAAATTTAACGCGAATTAATTCTGTGGAATGTGTGTCAGTTAGGGTGTGGAAAGTCCC
CAGGCTCCCCAGCAGGCAGAAGTATGCAAAGCATGCATCTCAATTAGTCAGCAACCAGGTGTGGAAAGTC
CCCAGGCTCCCCAGCAGGCAGAAGTATGCAAAGCATGCATCTCAATTAGTCAGCAACCATAGTCCCGCCC
CTAACTCCGCCCATCCCGCCCCTAACTCCGCCCAGTTCCGCCCATTCTCCGCCCCATGGCTGACTAATTT
TTTTTATTTATGCAGAGGCCGAGGCCGCCTCTGCCTCTGAGCTATTCCAGAAGTAGTGAGGAGGCTTTTT
TGGAGGCCTAGGCTTTTGCAAAAAGCTCCCGGGAGCTTGTATATCCATTTTCGGATCTGATCAGCACGTG
TTGACAATTAATCATCGGCATAGTATATCGGCATAGTATAATACGACAAGGTGAGGAACTAAACCATGGC
CAAGTTGACCAGTGCCGTTCCGGTGCTCACCGCGCGCGACGTCGCCGGAGCGGTCGAGTTCTGGACCGAC
CGGCTCGGGTTCTCCCGGGACTTCGTGGAGGACGACTTCGCCGGTGTGGTCCGGGACGACGTGACCCTGT
TCATCAGCGCGGTCCAGGACCAGGTGGTGCCGGACAACACCCTGGCCTGGGTGTGGGTGCGCGGCCTGGA
CGAGCTGTACGCCGAGTGGTCGGAGGTCGTGTCCACGAACTTCCGGGACGCCTCCGGGCCGGCCATGACC
GAGATCGGCGAGCAGCCGTGGGGGCGGGAGTTCGCCCTGCGCGACCCGGCCGGCAACTGCGTGCACTTCG
TGGCCGAGGAGCAGGACTGACACGTGCTACGAGATTTCGATTCCACCGCCGCCTTCTATGAAAGGTTGGG
CTTCGGAATCGTTTTCCGGGACGCCGGCTGGATGATCCTCCAGCGCGGGGATCTCATGCTGGAGTTCTTC
GCCCACCCCAACTTGTTTATTGCAGCTTATAATGGTTACAAATAAAGCAATAGCATCACAAATTTCACAA
ATAAAGCATTTTTTTCACTGCATTCTAGTTGTGGTTTGTCCAAACTCATCAATGTATCTTATCATGTCTG
TATACCGTCGACCTCTAGCTAGAGCTTGGCGTAATCATGGTCATAGCTGTTTCCTGTGTGAAATTGTTAT
CCGCTCACAATTCCACACAACATACGAGCCGGAAGCATAAAGTGTAAAGCCTGGGGTGCCTAATGAGTGA
GCTAACTCACATTAATTGCGTTGCGCTCACTGCCCGCTTTCCAGTCGGGAAACCTGTCGTGCCAGCTGCA
TTAATGAATCGGCCAACGCGCGGGGAGAGGCGGTTTGCGTATTGGGCGCTCTTCCGCTTCCTCGCTCACT
GACTCGCTGCGCTCGGTCGTTCGGCTGCGGCGAGCGGTATCAGCTCACTCAAAGGCGGTAATACGGTTAT
CCACAGAATCAGGGGATAACGCAGGAAAGAACATGTGAGCAAAAGGCCAGCAAAAGGCCAGGAACCGTAA
AAAGGCCGCGTTGCTGGCGTT
